Addgene plasmid #53197: pBABEpuro-HA-MEK1 C121S
Purpose: Expresses HA tagged human MEK1 C121S from puromycin resistance retroviral vector
Depositing lab: Christopher Counter. Depositing organization: Duke University. Publication: Copper is required for oncogenic BRAF signalling and tumorigenesis. Brady DC, Crowe MS, Turski ML, Hobbs GA, Yao X, Chaikuad A, Knapp S, Xiao K, Campbell SL, Thiele DJ, Counter CM. Nature. 2014 Apr 9. doi: 10.1038/nature13180. PubMed 24717435.
Backbone
  Vector backbone: pBABE puro
  Backbone size w/o insert (bp): 5169
  Vector type: Mammalian Expression, Retroviral
  Selectable markers: Puromycin
Growth in bacteria
  Bacterial resistance: Ampicillin, 100 μg/mL
  Growth temperature: 37°C
  Growth strain: XL10 Gold
  Copy number: High Copy
Gene/Insert
  Gene/Insert name: MEK1 (alt names: MAP2K1; MAPK/ERK kinase 1; Dual specificity mitogen activated protein kinase kinase 1)
  Species: H. sapiens (human)
  Insert size (bp): 1181
  Mutation: C121S
  GenBank ID: NM_002755.3 NP_002746.1
  Entrez Gene: MAP2K1 (a.k.a. CFC3, MAPKK1, MEK1, MEL, MKK1, PRKMK1)
  Tag / fusion protein: HA (N terminal on insert)
  Cloning method: Restriction Enzyme; 5′ cloning site BamHI (not destroyed); 3′ cloning site SalI (not destroyed)
  Sequencing primers: 5′ CTTTATCCAGCCCTCAC; 3′ ACCCTAACTGACACACATTCC
Resource information
  A portion of this plasmid was derived from a plasmid made by: Addgene Plasmid 21208: W1
Terms and licenses: Academic/Nonprofit Terms; Industry Terms: Not Available to Industry
Depositor comments: The S241P mutation found during the QC process has no functional consequence. This plasmid is prone to recombination. We recommend screening 2-3 colonies to ensure that the full plasmid is selected.
How to cite: pBABEpuro-HA-MEK1 C121S was a gift from Christopher Counter (Addgene plasmid # 53197)
