[The description below was written by a language model from this plasmid's Addgene catalogue record and pLannotate feature annotations shown in this document.]
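Description:
pBABEpuro-HA-MEK1 C121S is a Moloney murine leukemia virus-based retroviral expression plasmid built on the pBABE puro backbone, used to deliver an HA-tagged human MEK1 (MAP2K1) point mutant into mammalian cells. In bacteria it is maintained through a high-copy ColE1/pUC-type origin and an ampicillin resistance gene with its own bla promoter. The depositor notes that the plasmid is prone to recombination, as is common for vectors carrying repeated LTRs. The sequenced record is about 6.3 kb.

The retroviral cassette is flanked by MMLV long terminal repeats. Downstream of the 5' LTR lie a packaging signal (Ψ) and a truncated gag segment lacking its start codon, which together promote encapsidation of the vector RNA when the plasmid is introduced into a packaging cell line. No separate promoter is annotated upstream of the insert, consistent with the pBABE design in which the 5' LTR drives its transcription. The insert, cloned between BamHI and SalI, encodes MEK1 with an N-terminal HA epitope; the annotation tool's "3xHA fragment" call is short enough to correspond to a single HA tag. The kinase carries the C121S substitution, and quality-control sequencing also found an S241P change that the depositor states has no functional consequence. An internal SV40 enhancer/early promoter drives puromycin N-acetyltransferase, allowing selection of stably transduced cells. A short lacI fragment in the backbone appears to be a cloning remnant.

MEK1 is the dual-specificity kinase acting downstream of RAF in the MAPK/ERK cascade. The construct was deposited with a study on the requirement for copper in oncogenic BRAF signalling, though the record does not state the specific effect of C121S.
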