Features (pLannotate 1.2.2; 13 found; start..end, strand, type, name):
      8..477     +  LTR            LTR: long terminal repeat from Moloney murine leukemia virus
    601..875     +  misc_feature   MESV Ψ (fragment): packaging signal of murine embryonic stem cell virus
    942..1358    +  CDS            gag (truncated): truncated Moloney murine leukemia virus (MMLV) gag gene lacking the start codon
   1387..1413    +  CDS            3xHA (fragment): three tandem HA epitope tags
   1414..2589    +  CDS            MAP2K1: MP2K1_HUMAN - Also known as MEK1, PRKMK1. Experimental evidence at protein level: Swiss-Prot protein existence level 1. Dual specificity protein kinase which acts as an essential component of the MAP kinase signal transduction pathway. Binding of extracellular ligands such as growth factors, cytokines and hormones to their cell-surface receptors activates RAS and this initiates RAF1 activation. RAF1 then further activates the dual-specificity protein kinases MAP2K1/MEK1 and MAP2K2/MEK2. Both MAP2K1/MEK1 and MAP2K2/MEK2 function specifically in the MAPK/ERK cascade, and catalyze the concomitant
   2609..2938    +  promoter       SV40 promoter: SV40 enhancer and early promoter
   2948..3547    +  CDS            PuroR: puromycin N-acetyltransferase; pac from Streptomyces alboniger; confers resistance to puromycin
   3646..3767    +  LTR            3' LTR (ΔU3) (fragment): self-inactivating 3' long terminal repeat (LTR) from Moloney murine leukemia virus
   3768..4237    +  LTR            LTR: long terminal repeat from Moloney murine leukemia virus
   4303..4355    -  CDS            lacI (fragment): lac repressor; lacI; The lac repressor binds to the lac operator to inhibit transcription in E. coli. This inhibition can be relieved by adding lactose or isopropyl-β-D-thiogalactopyranoside (IPTG).
   4538..5126    -  rep_origin     ori: high-copy-number ColE1/pMB1/pBR322/pUC origin of replication
   5286..6146    -  CDS            AmpR: β-lactamase; bla; confers resistance to ampicillin, carbenicillin, and related antibiotics
   6147..6251    -  promoter       AmpR promoter: bla
>Addgene plasmid #53197 | pBABEpuro-HA-MEK1 C121S | addgene full sequence | sequence record 371631 | Addgene NGS Result
CTGCAGCCTGAATATGGGCCAAACAGGATATCTGTGGTAAGCAGTTCCTGCCCCGGCTCAGGGCCAAGAA
CAGATGGAACAGCTGAATATGGGCCAAACAGGATATCTGTGGTAAGCAGTTCCTGCCCCGGCTCAGGGCC
AAGAACAGATGGTCCCCAGATGCGGTCCAGCCCTCAGCAGTTTCTAGAGAACCATCAGATGTTTCCAGGG
TGCCCCAAGGACCTGAAATGACCCTGTGCCTTATTTGAACTAACCAATCAGTTCGCTTCTCGCTTCTGTT
CGCGCGCTTCTGCTCCCCGAGCTCAATAAAAGAGCCCACAACCCCTCACTCGGGGCGCCAGTCCTCCGAT
TGACTGAGTCGCCCGGGTACCCGTGTATCCAATAAACCCTCTTGCAGTTGCATCCGACTTGTGGTCTCGC
TGTTCCTTGGGAGGGTCTCCTCTGAGTGATTGACTACCCGTCAGCGGGGGTCTTTCATTTGGGGGCTCGT
CCGGGATCGGGAGACCCCTGCCCAGGGACCACCGACCCACCACCGGGAGGCAAGCTGGCCAGCAACTTAT
CTGTGTCTGTCCGATTGTCTAGTGTCTATGACTGATTTTATGCGCCTGCGTCGGTACTAGTTAGCTAACT
AGCTCTGTATCTGGCGGACCCGTGGTGGAACTGACGAGTTCTGAACACCCGGCCGCAACCCTGGGAGACG
TCCCAGGGACTTTGGGGGCCGTTTTTGTGGCCCGACCTGAGGAAGGGAGTCGATGTGGAATCCGACCCCG
TCAGGATATGTGGTTCTGGTAGGAGACGAGAACCTAAAACAGTTCCCGCCTCCGTCTGAATTTTTGCTTT
CGGTTTGGAACCGAAGCCGCGCGTCTTGTCTGCTGCAGCGCTGCAGCATCGTTCTGTGTTGTCTCTGTCT
GACTGTGTTTCTGTATTTGTCTGAAAATTAGGGCCAGACTGTTACCACTCCCTTAAGTTTGACCTTAGGT
CACTGGAAAGATGTCGAGCGGATCGCTCACAACCAGTCGGTAGATGTCAAGAAGAGACGTTGGGTTACCT
TCTGCTCTGCAGAATGGCCAACCTTTAACGTCGGATGGCCGCGAGACGGCACCTTTAACCGAGACCTCAT
CACCCAGGTTAAGATCAAGGTCTTTTCACCTGGCCCGCATGGACACCCAGACCAGGTCCCCTACATCGTG
ACCTGGGAAGCCTTGGCTTTTGACCCCCCTCCCTGGGTCAAGCCCTTTGTACACCCTAAGCCTCCGCCTC
CTCTTCCTCCATCCGCCCCGTCTCTCCCCCTTGAACCTCCTCGTTCGACCCCGCCTCGATCCTCCCTTTA
TCCAGCCCTCACTCCTTCTCTAGGCGCCGGCCGGATCCGATATCGCCGCCACCATGTACCCATACGATGT
TCCAGATTACGCTCCCAAGAAGAAGCCGACGCCCATCCAGCTGAACCCGGCCCCCGACGGCTCTGCAGTT
AACGGGACCAGCTCTGCGGAGACCAACTTGGAGGCCTTGCAGAAGAAGCTGGAGGAGCTAGAGCTTGATG
AGCAGCAGCGAAAGCGCCTTGAGGCCTTTCTTACCCAGAAGCAGAAGGTGGGAGAACTGAAGGATGACGA
CTTTGAGAAGATCAGTGAGCTGGGGGCTGGCAATGGCGGTGTGGTGTTCAAGGTCTCCCACAAGCCTTCT
GGCCTGGTCATGGCCAGAAAGCTAATTCATCTGGAGATCAAACCCGCAATCCGGAACCAGATCATAAGGG
AGCTGCAGGTTCTGCATGAGTCCAACTCTCCGTACATCGTGGGCTTCTATGGTGCGTTCTACAGCGATGG
CGAGATCAGTATCTGCATGGAGCACATGGATGGAGGTTCTCTGGATCAAGTCCTGAAGAAAGCTGGAAGA
ATTCCTGAACAAATTTTAGGAAAAGTTAGCATTGCTGTAATAAAAGGCCTGACATATCTGAGGGAGAAGC
ACAAGATCATGCACAGAGATGTCAAGCCCTCCAACATCCTAGTCAACTCCCGTGGGGAGATCAAGCTCTG
TGACTTTGGGGTCAGCGGGCAGCTCATCGACTCCATGGCCAACTCCTTCGTGGGCACAAGGTCCTACATG
TCGCCAGAAAGACTCCAGGGGACTCATTACCCTGTGCAGTCAGACATCTGGAGCATGGGACTGTCTCTGG
TAGAGATGGCGGTTGGGAGGTATCCCATCCCTCCTCCAGATGCCAAGGAGCTGGAGCTGATGTTTGGGTG
CCAGGTGGAAGGAGATGCGGCTGAGACCCCACCCAGGCCAAGGACCCCCGGGAGGCCCCTTAGCTCATAC
GGAATGGACAGCCGACCTCCCATGGCAATTTTTGAGTTGTTGGATTACATAGTCAACGAGCCTCCTCCAA
AACTGCCCAGTGGAGTGTTCAGTCTGGAATTTCAAGATTTTGTGAATAAATGCTTAATAAAAAACCCCGC
AGAGAGAGCAGATTTGAAGCAACTCATGGTTCATGCTTTTATCAAGAGATCTGATGCTGAGGAAGTGGAT
TTTGCAGGTTGGCTCTGCTCCACCATCGGCCTTAACCAGCCCAGCACACCAACCCATGCTGCTGGCGTCT
AAGTCGACCCTGTGGAATGTGTGTCAGTTAGGGTGTGGAAAGTCCCCAGGCTCCCCAGCAGGCAGAAGTA
TGCAAAGCATGCATCTCAATTAGTCAGCAACCAGGTGTGGAAAGTCCCCAGGCTCCCCAGCAGGCAGAAG
TATGCAAAGCATGCATCTCAATTAGTCAGCAACCATAGTCCCGCCCCTAACTCCGCCCATCCCGCCCCTA
ACTCCGCCCAGTTCCGCCCATTCTCCGCCCCATGGCTGACTAATTTTTTTTATTTATGCAGAGGCCGAGG
CCGCCTCGGCCTCTGAGCTATTCCAGAAGTAGTGAGGAGGCTTTTTTGGAGGCCTAGGCTTTTGCAAAAA
GCTTACCATGACCGAGTACAAGCCCACGGTGCGCCTCGCCACCCGCGACGACGTCCCCAGGGCCGTACGC
ACCCTCGCCGCCGCGTTCGCCGACTACCCCGCCACGCGCCACACCGTCGATCCGGACCGCCACATCGAGC
GGGTCACCGAGCTGCAAGAACTCTTCCTCACGCGCGTCGGGCTCGACATCGGCAAGGTGTGGGTCGCGGA
CGACGGCGCCGCGGTGGCGGTCTGGACCACGCCGGAGAGCGTCGAAGCGGGGGCGGTGTTCGCCGAGATC
GGCCCGCGCATGGCCGAGTTGAGCGGTTCCCGGCTGGCCGCGCAGCAACAGATGGAAGGCCTCCTGGCGC
CGCACCGGCCCAAGGAGCCCGCGTGGTTCCTGGCCACCGTCGGCGTCTCGCCCGACCACCAGGGCAAGGG
TCTGGGCAGCGCCGTCGTGCTCCCCGGAGTGGAGGCGGCCGAGCGCGCCGGGGTGCCCGCCTTCCTGGAG
ACCTCCGCGCCCCGCAACCTCCCCTTCTACGAGCGGCTCGGCTTCACCGTCACCGCCGACGTCGAGGTGC
CCGAAGGACCGCGCACCTGGTGCATGACCCGCAAGCCCGGTGCCTGACGCCCGCCCCACGACCCGCAGCG
CCCGACCGAAAGGAGCGCACGACCCCATGCATCGATAAAATAAAAGATTTTATTTAGTCTCCAGAAAAAG
GGGGGAATGAAAGACCCCACCTGTAGGTTTGGCAAGCTAGCTTAAGTAACGCCATTTTGCAAGGCATGGA
AAAATACATAACTGAGAATAGAGAAGTTCAGATCAAGGTCAGGAACAGATGGAACAGCTGAATATGGGCC
AAACAGGATATCTGTGGTAAGCAGTTCCTGCCCCGGCTCAGGGCCAAGAACAGATGGAACAGCTGAATAT
GGGCCAAACAGGATATCTGTGGTAAGCAGTTCCTGCCCCGGCTCAGGGCCAAGAACAGATGGTCCCCAGA
TGCGGTCCAGCCCTCAGCAGTTTCTAGAGAACCATCAGATGTTTCCAGGGTGCCCCAAGGACCTGAAATG
ACCCTGTGCCTTATTTGAACTAACCAATCAGTTCGCTTCTCGCTTCTGTTCGCGCGCTTCTGCTCCCCGA
GCTCAATAAAAGAGCCCACAACCCCTCACTCGGGGCGCCAGTCCTCCGATTGACTGAGTCGCCCGGGTAC
CCGTGTATCCAATAAACCCTCTTGCAGTTGCATCCGACTTGTGGTCTCGCTGTTCCTTGGGAGGGTCTCC
TCTGAGTGATTGACTACCCGTCAGCGGGGGTCTTTCACATGCAGCATGTATCAAAATTAATTTGGTTTTT
TTTCTTAAGTATTTACATTAAATGGCCATAGTTGCATTAATGAATCGGCCAACGCGCGGGGAGAGGCGGT
TTGCGTATTGGGCGCTCTTCCGCTTCCTCGCTCACTGACTCGCTGCGCTCGGTCGTTCGGCTGCGGCGAG
CGGTATCAGCTCACTCAAAGGCGGTAATACGGTTATCCACAGAATCAGGGGATAACGCAGGAAAGAACAT
GTGAGCAAAAGGCCAGCAAAAGGCCAGGAACCGTAAAAAGGCCGCGTTGCTGGCGTTTTTCCATAGGCTC
CGCCCCCCTGACGAGCATCACAAAAATCGACGCTCAAGTCAGAGGTGGCGAAACCCGACAGGACTATAAA
GATACCAGGCGTTTCCCCCTGGAAGCTCCCTCGTGCGCTCTCCTGTTCCGACCCTGCCGCTTACCGGATA
CCTGTCCGCCTTTCTCCCTTCGGGAAGCGTGGCGCTTTCTCATAGCTCACGCTGTAGGTATCTCAGTTCG
GTGTAGGTCGTTCGCTCCAAGCTGGGCTGTGTGCACGAACCCCCCGTTCAGCCCRACCGCTGCGCCTTAT
CCGGTAACTATCGTCTTGAGTCCAACCCGGTAAGACACGACTTATCGCCACTGGCAGCAGCCACTGGTAA
CAGGATTAGCAGAGCGAGGTATGTAGGCGGTGCTACAGAGTTCTTGAAGTGGTGGCCTAACTACGGCTAC
ACTAGAAGAACAGTATTTGGTATCTGCGCTCTGCTGAAGCCAGTTACCTTCGGAAAAAGAGTTGGTAGCT
CTTGATCCGGCAAACAAACCACCGCTGGTAGCGGTGGTTTTTTTGTTTGCAAGCAGCAGATTACGCGCAG
AAAAAAAGGATCTCAAGAAGATCCTTTGATCTTTTCTACGGGGTCTGACGCTCAGTGGAACGAAAACTCA
CGTTAAGGGATTTTGGTCATGAGATTATCAAAAAGGATCTTCACCTAGATCCTTTTGCGGCCGCAAATCA
ATCTAAAGTATATATGAGTAAACTTGGTCTGACAGTTACCAATGCTTAATCAGTGAGGCACCTATCTCAG
CGATCTGTCTATTTCGTTCATCCATAGTTGCCTGACTCCCCGTCGTGTAGATAACTACGATACGGGAGGG
CTTACCATCTGGCCCCAGTGCTGCAATGATACCGCGAGACCCACGCTCACCGGCTCCAGATTTATCAGCA
ATAAACCAGCCAGCCGGAAGGGCCGAGCGCAGAAGTGGTCCTGCAACTTTATCCGCCTCCATCCAGTCTA
TTAATTGTTGCCGGGAAGCTAGAGTAAGTAGTTCGCCAGTTAATAGTTTGCGCAACGTTGTTGCCATTGC
TACAGGCATCGTGGTGTCACGCTCGTCGTTTGGTATGGCTTCATTCAGCTCCGGTTCCCAACGATCAAGG
CGAGTTACATGATCCCCCATGTTGTGCAAAAAAGCGGTTAGCTCCTTCGGTCCTCCGATCGTTGTCAGAA
GTAAGTTGGCCGCAGTGTTATCACTCATGGTTATGGCAGCACTGCATAATTCTCTTACTGTCATGCCATC
CGTAAGATGCTTTTCTGTGACTGGTGAGTACTCAACCAAGTCATTCTGAGAATAGTGTATGCGGCGACCG
AGTTGCTCTTGCCCGGCGTCAATACGGGATAATACCGCGCCACATAGCAGAACTTTAAAAGTGCTCATCA
TTGGAAAACGTTCTTCGGGGCGAAAACTCTCAAGGATCTTACCGCTGTTGAGATCCAGTTCGATGTAACC
CACTCGTGCACCCAACTGATCTTCAGCATCTTTTACTTTCACCAGCGTTTCTGGGTGAGCAAAAACAGGA
AGGCAAAATGCCGCAAAAAAGGGAATAAGGGCGACACGGAAATGTTGAATACTCATACTCTTCCTTTTTC
AATATTATTGAAGCATTTATCAGGGTTATTGTCTCATGAGCGGATACATATTTGAATGTATTTAGAAAAA
TAAACAAATAGGGGTTCCGCGCACATTTCCCCGAAAAGTGCCAC
