>Addgene plasmid #53197 | pBABEpuro-HA-MEK1 C121S | addgene partial sequence | sequence record 86597 | pBABE5 5'-CTTTATCCAGCCCTCAC-3'
GGCCGGATCCGAATATCGCCGCCACCATGTACCCATACGATGTTCCAGATTACGCTCCCAAGAAGAAGCC
GACGCCCATCCAGCTGAACCCGGCCCCCGACGGCTCTGCAGTTAACGGGACCAGCTCTGCGGAGACCAAC
TTGGAGGCCTTGCAGAAGAAGCTGGAGGAGCTAGAGCTTGATGAGCAGCAGCGAAAGCGCCTTGAGGCCT
TTCTTACCCAGAAGCAGAAGGTGGGAGAACTGAAGGATGACGACTTTGAGAAGATCAGTGAGCTGGGGGC
TGGCAATGGCGGTGTGGTGTTCAAGGTCTCCCACAAGCCTTCTGGCCTGGTCATGGCCAGAAAGCTAATT
CATCTGGAGATCAAACCCGCAATCCGGAACCAGATCATAAGGGAGCTGCAGGTTCTGCATGAGTCCAACT
CTCCGTACATCGTGGGCTTCTATGGTGCGTTCTACAGCGATGGCGAGATCAGTATCTGCATGGAGCACAT
GGATGGAGGTTCTCTGGATCAAGTCCTGAAGAAAGCTGGAAGAATTCCTGAACAAATTTTAGGAAAAGTT
AGCATTGCTGTAATAAAAGGCCTGACATATCTGAGGGAGAAGCACAAGATCATGCACAGAGATGTCAAGC
CCTCCAACATCCTAGTCAACTCCCGTGGGGAGATCAAGCTCTGTGACTTTGGGGTCAGCGGGCAGCTCAT
CGACTCCATGGCCAACTCCTTCGTGGGCACAAGGTCCTACATGTCGCCAGAAAGACTCCAGGGGACTCAT
TACCCTGTGCAGTCAGACATCTGGAGCATGGGACTGTCTCTGGTAGAGATGGCGGTTGGGAGGTATCCCA
TCCCTCCTCCAGATGCCAAGGAGCTGGAGCTGATGTTTGGGTGCCAGGTGGAAGGAGATGCGGCTGAGAC
CCCACCCAGGCCAAGGACCCCCGGGAGGCCCCTTAGCTCATACGGAATGGACAGCCGACCTCCCATGGCA
ATTTTTGAGTTGTTGGATTACATAGTCAACGAGCCTCCTCCAAAACTGCCCAGTGGAGTGTTCAGTCTGG
AATTTCA
