>Addgene plasmid #53197 | pBABEpuro-HA-MEK1 C121S | addgene partial sequence | sequence record 86601 | pBabe3 5'-ACCCTAACTGACACACATTCC-3'
TTAGACGCCAGCAGCATGGGTTGGTGTGCTGGGCTGGTTAAGGCCGATGGTGGAGCAGAGCCAACCTGCA
AAATCCACTTCCTCAGCATCAGATCTCTTGATAAAAGCATGAACCATGAGTTGCTTCAAATCTGCTCTCT
CTGCGGGGTTTTTTATTAAGCATTTATTCACAAAATCTTGAAATTCCAGACTGAACACTCCACTGGGCAG
TTTTGGAGGAGGCTCGTTGACTATGTAATCCAACAACTCAAAAATTGCCATGGGAGGTCGGCTGTCCATT
CCGTATGAGCTAAGGGGCCTCCCGGGGGTCCTTGGCCTGGGTGGGGTCTCAGCCGCATCTCCTTCCACCT
GGCACCCAAACATCAGCTCCAGCTCCTTGGCATCTGGAGGAGGGATGGGATACCTCCCAACCGCCATCTC
TACCAGAGACAGTCCCATGCTCCAGATGTCTGACTGCACAGGGTAATGAGTCCCCTGGAGTCTTTCTGGC
GACATGTAGGACCTTGTGCCCACGAAGGAGTTGGCCATGGAGTCGATGAGCTGCCCGCTGACCCCAAAGT
CACAGAGCTTGATCTCCCCACGGGAGTTGACTAGGATGTTGGAGGGCTTGACATCTCTGTGCATGATCTT
GTGCTTCTCCCTCAGATATGTCAGGCCTTTTATTACAGCAATGCTAACTTTTCCTAAAATTTGTTCAGGA
ATTCTTCCAGCTTTCTTCAGGACTTGATCCAGAGAACCTCCATCCATGTGCTCCATGCAGATACTGATCT
CGCCATCGCTGTAGAACGCACCATAGAAGCCCACGATGTACGGAGAG
